>Addgene plasmid #207694 | qTAG-N-Puro-dTAG | addgene full sequence | sequence record 413807 | Addgene NGS Result
TCGCGCGTTTCGGTGATGACGGTGAAAACCTCTGACACATGCAGCTCCCGGAGACGGTCACAGCTTGTCT
GTAAGCGGATGCCGGGAGCAGACAAGCCCGTCAGGGCGCGTCAGCGGGTGTTGGCGGGTGTCGGGGCTGG
CTTAACTATGCGGCATCAGAGCAGATTGTACTGAGAGTGCACCATATGCGGTGTGAAATACCGCACAGAT
GCGTAAGGAGAAAATACCGCATCAGGCGCCATTCGCCATTCAGGCTGCGCAACTGTTGGGAAGGGCGATC
GGTGCGGGCCTCTTCGCTATTACGCCAGCTGGCGAAAGGGGGATGTGCTGCAAGGCGATTAAGTTGGGTA
ACGCCAGGGTTTTCCCAGTCACGACGTTGTAAAACGACGGCCAGTGAATTCGGCAAGAGCAAGACCGGTA
GCTACCGTTCGTATAGCATACATTATACGAAGTTATCTGCTAGCATGACCGAGTACAAGCCCACGGTGCG
CCTCGCCACCCGCGACGACGTCCCCAGGGCCGTACGCACCCTCGCCGCCGCGTTCGCCGACTACCCCGCC
ACGCGCCACACCGTCGATCCGGACCGCCACATCGAGCGGGTCACCGAGCTGCAAGAACTCTTCCTCACGC
GCGTCGGGCTCGACATCGGCAAGGTGTGGGTCGCGGACGACGGCGCCGCGGTGGCGGTCTGGACCACGCC
GGAGAGCGTCGAAGCGGGGGCGGTGTTCGCCGAGATCGGCCCGCGCATGGCCGAGTTGAGCGGTTCCCGG
CTGGCCGCGCAGCAACAGATGGAAGGCCTCCTGGCGCCGCACCGGCCCAAGGAGCCCGCGTGGTTCCTGG
CCACCGTCGGCGTCTCGCCCGACCACCAGGGCAAGGGTCTGGGCAGCGCCGTCGTGCTCCCCGGAGTGGA
GGCGGCCGAGCGCGCCGGGGTGCCCGCCTTCCTGGAGACCTCCGCGCCCCGCAACCTCCCCTTCTACGAG
CGGCTCGGCTTCACCGTCACCGCCGACGTCGAGGTGCCCGAAGGACCGCGCACCTGGTGCATGACCCGCA
AGCCCGGTGCCGGATCCGGAGCTACTAACTTCAGCCTGCTGAAGCAGGCCGGAGACGTGGAGGAGAACCC
TGGACCTTCTAGAATAACTTCGTATAGCATACATTATACGAACGGTAGCACGCGTGGAGGTGGCGGTTCC
GGCAAGCCCATCCCCAACCCCCTGCTGGGCCTGGACAGCACCGGAGGTGGCGGATCAGGAGTGCAGGTGG
AAACCATCTCCCCAGGAGACGGGCGCACCTTCCCCAAGCGCGGCCAGACCTGCGTGGTGCACTACACCGG
GATGCTTGAAGATGGAAAGAAAGTTGATTCCAGCCGGGACAGAAACAAGCCCTTTAAGTTTATGCTAGGC
AAGCAGGAGGTGATCCGAGGCTGGGAAGAAGGGGTTGCCCAGATGAGTGTGGGTCAGAGAGCCAAACTGA
CTATATCTCCAGATTATGCCTATGGTGCCACTGGGCACCCAGGCATCATCCCACCACATGCCACTCTCGT
CTTCGATGTGGAGCTTCTAAAACTGGAAGGTGGAGGCGGATCTCTCGAGGGAGGAAGCGGAGGATCTGGC
GGTACCAAGCTTGGCGTAATCATGGTCATAGCTGTTTCCTGTGTGAAATTGTTATCCGCTCACAATTCCA
CACAACATACGAGCCGGAAGCATAAAGTGTAAAGCCTGGGGTGCCTAATGAGTGAGCTAACTCACATTAA
TTGCGTTGCGCTCACTGCCCGCTTTCCAGTCGGGAAACCTGTCGTGCCAGCTGCATTAATGAATCGGCCA
ACGCGCGGGGAGAGGCGGTTTGCGTATTGGGCGCTCTTCCGCTTCCTCGCTCACTGACTCGCTGCGCTCG
GTCGTTCGGCTGCGGCGAGCGGTATCAGCTCACTCAAAGGCGGTAATACGGTTATCCACAGAATCAGGGG
ATAACGCAGGAAAGAACATGTGAGCAAAAGGCCAGCAAAAGGCCAGGAACCGTAAAAAGGCCGCGTTGCT
GGCGTTTTTCCATAGGCTCCGCCCCCCTGACGAGCATCACAAAAATCGACGCTCAAGTCAGAGGTGGCGA
AACCCGACAGGACTATAAAGATACCAGGCGTTTCCCCCTGGAAGCTCCCTCGTGCGCTCTCCTGTTCCGA
CCCTGCCGCTTACCGGATACCTGTCCGCCTTTCTCCCTTCGGGAAGCGTGGCGCTTTCTCATAGCTCACG
CTGTAGGTATCTCAGTTCGGTGTAGGTCGTTCGCTCCAAGCTGGGCTGTGTGCACGAACCCCCCGTTCAG
CCCGACCGCTGCGCCTTATCCGGTAACTATCGTCTTGAGTCCAACCCGGTAAGACACGACTTATCGCCAC
TGGCAGCAGCCACTGGTAACAGGATTAGCAGAGCGAGGTATGTAGGCGGTGCTACAGAGTTCTTGAAGTG
GTGGCCTAACTACGGCTACACTAGAAGAACAGTATTTGGTATCTGCGCTCTGCTGAAGCCAGTTACCTTC
GGAAAAAGAGTTGGTAGCTCTTGATCCGGCAAACAAACCACCGCTGGTAGCGGTGGTTTTTTTGTTTGCA
AGCAGCAGATTACGCGCAGAAAAAAAGGATCTCAAGAAGATCCTTTGATCTTTTCTACGGGGTCTGACGC
TCAGTGGAACGAAAACTCACGTTAAGGGATTTTGGTCATGAGATTATCAAAAAGGATCTTCACCTAGATC
CTTTTAAATTAAAAATGAAGTTTTAAATCAATCTAAAGTATATATGAGTAAACTTGGTCTGACAGTTACC
AATGCTTAATCAGTGAGGCACCTATCTCAGCGATCTGTCTATTTCGTTCATCCATAGTTGCCTGACTCCC
CGTCGTGTAGATAACTACGATACGGGAGGGCTTACCATCTGGCCCCAGTGCTGCAATGATACCGCGAGAC
CCACGCTCACCGGCTCCAGATTTATCAGCAATAAACCAGCCAGCCGGAAGGGCCGAGCGCAGAAGTGGTC
CTGCAACTTTATCCGCCTCCATCCAGTCTATTAATTGTTGCCGGGAAGCTAGAGTAAGTAGTTCGCCAGT
TAATAGTTTGCGCAACGTTGTTGCCATTGCTACAGGCATCGTGGTGTCACGCTCGTCGTTTGGTATGGCT
TCATTCAGCTCCGGTTCCCAACGATCAAGGCGAGTTACATGATCCCCCATGTTGTGCAAAAAAGCGGTTA
GCTCCTTCGGTCCTCCGATCGTTGTCAGAAGTAAGTTGGCCGCAGTGTTATCACTCATGGTTATGGCAGC
ACTGCATAATTCTCTTACTGTCATGCCATCCGTAAGATGCTTTTCTGTGACTGGTGAGTACTCAACCAAG
TCATTCTGAGAATAGTGTATGCGGCGACCGAGTTGCTCTTGCCCGGCGTCAATACGGGATAATACCGCGC
CACATAGCAGAACTTTAAAAGTGCTCATCATTGGAAAACGTTCTTCGGGGCGAAAACTCTCAAGGATCTT
ACCGCTGTTGAGATCCAGTTCGATGTAACCCACTCGTGCACCCAACTGATCTTCAGCATCTTTTACTTTC
ACCAGCGTTTCTGGGTGAGCAAAAACAGGAAGGCAAAATGCCGCAAAAAAGGGAATAAGGGCGACACGGA
AATGTTGAATACTCATACTCTTCCTTTTTCAATATTATTGAAGCATTTATCAGGGTTATTGTCTCATGAG
CGGATACATATTTGAATGTATTTAGAAAAATAAACAAATAGGGGTTCCGCGCACATTTCCCCGAAAAGTG
CCACCTGACGTCTAAGAAACCATTATTATCATGACATTAACCTATAAAAATAGGCGTATCACGAGGCCCT
TTCGTC
Features (pLannotate 1.2.2; 14 found; start..end, strand, type, name):
    137..236     +  misc_feature   bom (fragment): basis of mobility region from pBR322
    242..399     -  CDS            lacZα (fragment): LacZα fragment of β-galactosidase; lacZ fragment
    423..456     +  protein_bind   lox71: Left element (LE) mutant of loxP (Araki et al., 2010). Cre-mediated recombination occurs in the 8-bp core sequence (GCATACAT). Cre recombinase
    465..1061    +  CDS            PuroR (fragment): puromycin N-acetyltransferase; pac from Streptomyces; confers resistance to puromycin
   1134..1167    +  protein_bind   lox66: Right element (RE) mutant of loxP (Araki et al., 2010). Cre-mediated recombination occurs in the 8-bp core sequence (GCATACAT). Cre recombinase
   1248..1568    +  CDS            DmrB: F36V mutant of FK506-binding protein FKBP12 binds synthetic ligands that do not bind wild-type FKBP
   1659..1675    -  protein_bind   lac operator: The lac repressor binds to the lac operator to inhibit transcription in E. coli. This inhibition can be relieved by adding lactose or isopropyl-β-D-thiogalactopyranoside (IPTG). lac repressor encoded by lacI
   1683..1713    -  promoter       lac promoter: promoter for the E. coli lac operon
   1728..1749    -  protein_bind   CAP binding site: CAP binding activates transcription in the presence of cAMP. E. coli catabolite activator protein
   1762..1854    -  CDS            lacI (fragment): lac repressor; lacI; The lac repressor binds to the lac operator to inhibit transcription in E. coli. This inhibition can be relieved by adding lactose or isopropyl-β-D-thiogalactopyranoside (IPTG).
   2037..2625    -  rep_origin     ori: high-copy-number ColE1/pMB1/pBR322/pUC origin of replication
   2796..3656    -  CDS            AmpR: β-lactamase; bla; confers resistance to ampicillin, carbenicillin, and related antibiotics
   3657..3761    -  promoter       AmpR promoter: bla
   3856..35      +  CDS            rop (fragment) (across the origin): Rop protein, which maintains plasmids at low copy number; rop
