[The description below was written by a language model from this plasmid's Addgene catalogue record and pLannotate feature annotations shown in this document.]
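Description:
qTAG-N-Puro-dTAG is an empty donor plasmid from the qTAG system for CRISPR-based endogenous tagging in mammalian cells, built on a pUC19 backbone. It is maintained in E. coli at high copy through the ColE1/pUC origin and selected with ampicillin via the AmpR (β-lactamase) gene and its promoter. Remnants of the pUC19 cloning region (lacZα fragment, lac promoter and operator, CAP binding site) flank the cassette, and short bom, rop and lacI fragments are also annotated as backbone leftovers. The sequenced record is about 3.9 kb.

The payload is a promoterless Puro-2A-dTAG cassette intended for insertion at the N-terminus of a gene of interest. The feature table shows a puromycin N-acetyltransferase coding sequence bracketed by lox71 and lox66 sites, followed by the F36V mutant of FKBP12 (annotated as DmrB), which is the dTAG degron. It binds synthetic ligands that do not engage wild-type FKBP, allowing ligand-induced degradation of the fused protein. The 2A element named in the catalogue entry is not separately annotated, but would sit between the resistance marker and the degron so that both are translated from the endogenous transcript as separate proteins. No mammalian promoter is annotated, consistent with puromycin resistance depending on correct in-frame integration at an expressed locus. The same-orientation mutant lox sites should permit Cre-mediated excision of the selection marker after clones are isolated.

No homology arms or gene insert are present. Users add arms matching their target locus on either side of the cassette, then supply the plasmid as a repair template alongside Cas9 and a guide RNA to generate degradable, endogenously tagged alleles.
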