Addgene plasmid #207694: qTAG-N-Puro-dTAG
Purpose: (Empty Backbone) Empty N-terminus donor cassette. Integrate homology arms to target the N-terminus insertion of a Puro-2A-dTAG cassette
Depositing lab: Laurence Pelletier. Depositing organization: Sinai Health System. Publication: qTAG: an adaptable plasmid scaffold for CRISPR-based endogenous tagging. Philip R, Sharma A, Matellan L, Erpf AC, Hsu WH, Tkach JM, Wyatt HDM, Pelletier L. EMBO J. 2024 Dec 12. doi: 10.1038/s44318-024-00337-5. PubMed 39668248.
Backbone
  Vector backbone: pUC19
  Backbone manufacturer: Invitrogen
  Backbone size (bp): 2686
  Vector type: Mammalian Expression, CRISPR ; Donor Cassette
  Selectable markers: Puromycin
Growth in bacteria
  Bacterial resistance: Ampicillin, 100 μg/mL
  Growth temperature: 37°C
  Growth strain: DH5alpha
  Copy number: High Copy
Gene/Insert
  Gene/Insert name: None
Terms and licenses: Academic/Nonprofit Terms; Industry Terms: Not Available to Industry
Depositor comments: Please visit https://www.biorxiv.org/content/10.1101/2023.11.01.565029v3 for bioRxiv preprint.
How to cite: qTAG-N-Puro-dTAG was a gift from Laurence Pelletier (Addgene plasmid # 207694 ; http://n2t.net/addgene:207694 ; RRID:Addgene_207694)
